>Addgene plasmid #74127 | TRAP 4-mEOS | depositor full sequence | sequence record 148240 | TRAP 4-mEOS sequence 3468 bps
CCTAGGATCAGCGCTAGCGGAGTGTATACTGGCTTACTATGTTGGCACTGATGAGGGTGTCAGTGAAGTG
CTTCATGTGGCAGGAGAAAAAAGGCTGCACCGGTGCGTCAGCAGAATATGTGATACAGGATATATTCCGC
TTCCTCGCTCACTGACTCGCTACGCTCGGTCGTTCGACTGCGGCGAGCGGAAATGGCTTACGAACGGGGC
GGAGATTTCCTGGAAGATGCCAGGAAGATACTTAACAGGGAAGTGAGAGGGCCGCGGCAAAGCCGTTTTT
CCATAGGCTCCGCCCCCCTGACAAGCATCACGAAATCTGACGCTCAAATCAGTGGTGGCGAAACCCGACA
GGACTATAAAGATACCAGGCGTTTCCCCCTGGCGGCTCCCTCGTGCGCTCTCCTGTTCCTGCCTTTCGGT
TTACCGGTGTCATTCCGCTGTTATGGCCGCGTTTGTCTCATTCCACGCCTGACACTCAGTTCCGGGTAGG
CAGTTCGCTCCAAGCTGGACTGTATGCACGAACCCCCCGTTCAGTCCGACCGCTGCGCCTTATCCGGTAA
CTATCGTCTTGAGTCCAACCCGGAAAGACATGCAAAAGCACCACTGGCAGCAGCCACTGGTAATTGATTT
AGAGGAGTTAGTCTTGAAGTCATGCGCCGGTTAAGGCTAAACTGAAAGGACAAGTTTTGGTGACTGCGCT
CCTCCAAGCCAGTTACCTCGGTTCAAAGAGTTGGTAGCTCAGAGAACCTTCGAAAAACCGCCCTGCAAGG
CGGTTTTTTCGTTTTCAGAGCAAGAGATTACGCGCAGACCAAAACGATCTCAAGAAGATCATCTTATTAA
CTGCAGAGATCAATTCGCCTACGTGAAGCACCCCGCCGACATCCCCGACTACTTGAAGCTGTCCTTCCCC
GAGGGCTTCAAGTGGGAGCGCGTGATGAACTTCGAGGACGGCGGCGTGGTGACCGTGACCCAGGACTCCT
CCCTGCAGGACGGCGAGTTCATCTACAAGGTGAAGCTGCGCGGCACCAACTTCCCCTCCGACGGCCCCGT
AATGCAGAAGAAGACCATGGGCTTCAAATATGTATCCGCTCATGAGACAATAACCCTGATAAATGCTTCA
ATAATATTGAAAAAGGAAGAGTATGAGTATTCAACATTTCCGTGTCGCCCTTATTCCCTTTTTTGCGGCA
TTTTGCCTTCCTGTTTTTGCTCACCCAGAAACGCTGGTGAAAGTAAAAGATGCTGAAGATCAGTTGGGTG
CACGAGTGGGTTACATCGAACTGGATCTCAACAGCGGTAAGATCCTTGAGAGTTTTCGCCCCGAAGAACG
TTTTCCAATGATGAGCACTTTTAAAGTTCTGCTATGTGGCGCGGTATTATCCCGTGTTGACGCCGGGCAA
GAGCAACTCGGTCGCCGCATACACTATTCTCAGAATGACTTGGTTGAGTACTCACCAGTCACAGAAAAGC
ATCTTACGGATGGCATGACAGTAAGAGAATTATGCAGTGCTGCCATAACCATGAGTGATAACACTGCGGC
CAACTTACTTCTGACAACGATCGGAGGACCGAAGGAGCTAACCGCTTTTTTGCACAACATGGGGGATCAT
GTAACTCGCCTTGATCGTTGGGAACCGGAGCTGAATGAAGCCATACCAAACGACGAGCGTGACACCACGA
TGCCTGTAGCAATGGCAACAACGTTGCGCAAACTATTAACTGGCGAACTACTTACTCTAGCTTCCCGGCA
ACAATTAATAGACTGGATGGAGGCGGATAAAGTTGCAGGACCACTTCTGCGCTCGGCCCTTCCGGCTGGC
TGGTTTATTGCTGATAAATCTGGAGCCGGTGAGCGTGGGTCTCGCGGTATCATTGCAGCACTGGGGCCAG
ATGGTAAGCCCTCCCGTATCGTAGTTATCTACACGACGGGGAGTCAGGCAACTATGGATGAACGAAATAG
ACAGATCGCTGAGATAGGTGCCTCACTGATTAAGCATTGGTAACTGTCAGACCAAGTTTACTCATATATA
CTTTAGATTGATTTAAAACTTCATTTTTAATTTAAAAGGATCTAGGTGAAGATCCTTTTTGATAATCTCA
TGACCAAAATCCCTTAACGTGAGTTTTCGTTCCACTGAGCGAAGATCTTCCCTATCAGTGATAGAGATTG
ACATCCCTATCAGTGATAGAGATACTGAGCACATCAGCAGGACGCACTGACCGAATTCATTAAAGAGGAG
AAAGGTACCATGAAGCAGGCACTGAAAGAAAAAGAGCTGGGGAACGATGCCTACAAGAAGAAAGACTTTG
ACACAGCCTTGAAGCATTACGACAAAGCCAAGGAGCTGGACCCCACTAACATGACTTACATTATCAATCA
AGCAGCGGTATACTTTGAAAAGGGCGACTACAATAAGTGCCGGGAGCTTTGTGAGAAGGCCATTGAAGTG
GGGAGAGAAAACCGAGAGGACTATCGATGGATTGCCATTGCATATGCTCGAATTGGCAACTCCTACTTCA
AAGAAGAAAAGTACAAGGATGCCATCCATTTCTATAACAAGTCTCTGGCAGAGCACCGAACCCCAAAGGT
GCTAAAAAAGTGCCAACAGGCGGAGAAAATCCTGAAGGAGCAAGGCGGCAGCGGCAGCGGCCTGCAGATG
AGTGCGATTAAGCCAGACATGAAGATCAAACTCCGTATGGAAGGCAACGTAAACGGGCACCACTTTGTGA
TCGACGGAGATGGTACAGGCAAGCCTTTTGAGGGAAAACAGAGTATGGATCTTGAAGTCAAAGAGGGCGG
ACCTCTGCCTTTTGCCTTTGATATCCTGACCACTGCATTCCATTACGGCAACAGGGTATTCGCCAAATAT
CCAGACAACATACAAGACTATTTTAAGCAGTCGTTTCCTAAGGGGTATTCGTGGGAACGAAGCTTGACTT
TCGAAGACGGGGGCATTTGCAACGCCAGAAACGACATAACAATGGAAGGGGACACTTTCTATAATAAAGT
TCGATTTTATGGTACCAACTTTCCCGCCAATGGTCCAGTTATGCAGAAGAAGACGCTGAAATGGGAGCCC
TCCACTGAGAAAATGTATGTGCGTGATGGAGTGCTGACGGGTGATATTGAGATGGCTTTGTTGCTTGAAG
GAAATGCCCATTACCGATGTGACTTCAGAACTACTTACAAAGCTAAGGAGAAGGGTGTCAAGTTACCAGG
CGCCCACTTTGTGGACCACTGCATTGAGATTTTAAGCCATGACAAAGATTACAACAAGGTTAAGCTGTAT
GAGCATGCTGTTGCTCATTCTGGATTGCCTGACAATGCCAGACGATGATAAAAGCTTCATGGTACGCGTG
CTGCCAGGCATCAAATAAAACGAAAGGCTCAGTCGAAAGACTGGGCCTTTCGTTTTATCTGTTGTTTGTC
GGTGAACGCTCTCCTGAGTAGGACAAATCCGCCGCCCT
Features (pLannotate 1.2.2; 10 found; start..end, strand, type, name):
     10..36      +  misc_feature   bom (fragment): basis of mobility region from pBR322
    135..190     -  rep_origin     RSF ori (fragment): Plasmids containing the RSF 1030 origin of replication can be propagated in E. coli cells that contain additional plasmids with compatible origins.
    278..823     -  rep_origin     p15A ori: Plasmids containing the medium-copy-number p15A origin of replication can be propagated in E. coli cells that contain a second plasmid with the ColE1 origin.
    857..1096    +  CDS            rsCherry (fragment): rsCherry is a photoswitchable red fluorescent protein published in 2008, derived from Discosoma sp..
   1079..1142    +  promoter       AmpR promoter: bla
   1143..2003    +  CDS            AmpR: β-lactamase; bla; confers resistance to ampicillin, carbenicillin, and related antibiotics
   2149..2222    +  promoter       PLtetO-1 promoter: modified phage lambda PL promoter with tet operator sites (Lutz and Bujard, 1997)
   2253..2708    +  CDS            STIP1 (fragment): STIP1_HUMAN - Experimental evidence at protein level: Swiss-Prot protein existence level 1. Acts as a co-chaperone for HSP90AA1 (PubMed:27353360). Mediates the association of the molecular chaperones HSPA8/HSC70 and HSP90 (By similarity). From Homo sapiens (Human).
   2658..3335    +  CDS            mEos3.2: mEos3.2 is a photoconvertible green/yellow fluorescent protein published in 2012, derived from Lobophyllia hemprichii. It is reported to be a rapidly-maturing monomer with moderate acid sensitivity.
   3372..3458    +  terminator     rrnB T1 terminator: Escherichia coli rrnB; transcription terminator T1 from the E. coli rrnB gene
