[The description below was written by a language model from this plasmid's Addgene catalogue record and pLannotate feature annotations shown in this document.]
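Description:
TRAP 4-mEOS is a small (about 3.5 kb) bacterial expression plasmid built on a modified pNAS1B duet vector from which the pBAD promoter and its associated expression cassette were removed, leaving a single expression unit. It replicates in E. coli from a p15A origin, which is compatible with ColE1-type plasmids and so allows co-maintenance with a second construct; the record lists it as low copy. Selection is by ampicillin through the β-lactamase gene driven by its native bla promoter. The annotation also picks up short fragments of a pBR322 bom region, an RSF origin, and a red fluorescent protein (rsCherry-like) coding sequence upstream of the AmpR promoter. These appear to be backbone remnants rather than functional elements.

The payload is a 1,092 bp synthetic open reading frame encoding TRAP 4 fused at its C-terminus to mEos3.2, a monomeric green-to-red photoconvertible fluorescent protein widely used for single-molecule localisation imaging. Expression is driven by the PLtetO-1 promoter, a phage lambda PL derivative carrying tet operator sites. It is repressed by TetR and inducible with tetracycline analogues in strains that supply the repressor. Transcription ends at the rrnB T1 terminator. The automated annotation labels the TRAP 4 portion as a fragment of human STIP1, an Hsp70/Hsp90 co-chaperone, indicating sequence similarity to that protein, although the catalogue lists the insert as synthetic and does not define TRAP 4 further. The stated purpose is simply to express the TRAP 4–mEos3.2 fusion in bacteria; specific downstream applications are not given in the record.
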