Addgene plasmid #74127: TRAP 4-mEOS
Purpose: Expresses TRAP 4 fused to mEOS3.2
Depositing lab: Lynne Regan. Depositing organization: Yale University.
Backbone
  Vector backbone: pNAS1B
  Backbone size w/o insert (bp): 2376
  Total vector size (bp): 3468
  Modifications to backbone: Modified pNAS1B duet vector (Addgene plasmid #61968). Removed the pBAD promoter and its expression construct.
  Vector type: Bacterial Expression
Growth in bacteria
  Bacterial resistance: Ampicillin, 100 μg/mL
  Growth temperature: 30°C
  Growth strain: DH5alpha
  Copy number: Low Copy
Gene/Insert
  Gene/Insert name: TRAP 4 fused to mEOS3.2
  Species: Synthetic
  Insert size (bp): 1092
  Promoter: PLTETO
  Cloning method: Ligation Independent Cloning
  Sequencing primers: 5′ GATACTGAGCACATCAGCAGGACG; 3′ GTAAGCCAGTATACACTCCGCTAGC
Terms and licenses: Academic/Nonprofit Terms; Industry Terms: Not Available to Industry
How to cite: TRAP 4-mEOS was a gift from Lynne Regan (Addgene plasmid # 74127 ; http://n2t.net/addgene:74127 ; RRID:Addgene_74127)
