>Addgene plasmid #74127 | TRAP 4-mEOS | addgene partial sequence | sequence record 154029 | pALEX-Seq2 5'-GTGCCTCACTGATTAAGCATTG-3'
ATTTAAAAGGATCTAGGTGAAGATCCTTTTTGATAATCTCATGACCAAAATCCCTTAACGTGAGTTTTCG
TTCCACTGAGCGAAGATCTTCCCTATCAGTGATAGAGATTGACATCCCTATCAGTGATAGAGATACTGAG
CACATCAGCAGGACGCACTGACCGAATTCATTAAAGAGGAGAAAGGTACCATGAAGCAGGCACTGAAAGA
AAAAGAGCTGGGGAACGATGCCTACAAGAAGAAAGACTTTGACACAGCCTTGAAGCATTACGACAAAGCC
AAGGAGCTGGACCCCACTAACATGACTTACATTATCAATCAAGCAGCGGTATACTTTGAAAAGGGCGACT
ACAATAAGTGCCGGGAGCTTTGTGAGAAGGCCATTGAAGTGGGGAGAGAAAACCGAGAGGACTATCGATG
GATTGCCATTGCATATGCTCGAATTGGCAACTCCTACTTCAAAGAAGAAAAGTACAAGGATGCCATCCAT
TTCTATAACAAGTCTCTGGCAGAGCACCGAACCCCAAAGGTGCTAAAAAAGTGCCAACAGGCGGAGAAAA
TCCTGAAGGAGCAAGGCGGCAGCGGCAGCGGCCTGCAGATGAGTGCGATTAAGCCAGACATGAAGATCAA
ACTCCGTATGGAAGGCAACGTAAACGGGCACCACTTTGTGATCGACGGAGATGGTACAGGCAAGCCTTTT
GAGGGAAAACAGAGTATGGATCTTGAAGTCAAAGAGGGCGGACCTCTGCCTTTTGCCTTTGATATCCTGA
CCACTGCATTCCATTACGGCAACAGGGTATTCGCCAAATATCCAGACAACATAC
