>Addgene plasmid #74127 | TRAP 4-mEOS | addgene partial sequence | sequence record 154030 | pBbA5c-3 5'-CGTTTTATTTGATGCCTGG-3'
CATCGTCTGGCATTGTCAGGCAATCCAGAATGAGCAACAGCATGCTCATACAGCTTAACCTTGTTGTAAT
CTTTGTCATGGCTTAAAATCTCAATGCAGTGGTCCACAAAGTGGGCGCCTGGTAACTTGACACCCTTCTC
CTTAGCTTTGTAAGTAGTTCTGAAGTCACATCGGTAATGGGCATTTCCTTCAAGCAACAAAGCCATCTCA
ATATCACCCGTCAGCACTCCATCACGCACATACATTTTCTCAGTGGAGGGCTCCCATTTCAGCGTCTTCT
TCTGCATAACTGGACCATTGGCGGGAAAGTTGGTACCATAAAATCGAACTTTATTATAGAAAGTGTCCCC
TTCCATTGTTATGTCGTTTCTGGCGTTGCAAATGCCCCCGTCTTCGAAAGTCAAGCTTCGTTCCCACGAA
TACCCCTTAGGAAACGACTGCTTAAAATAGTCTTGTATGTTGTCTGGATATTTGGCGAATACCCTGTTGC
CGTAATGGAATGCAGTGGTCAGGATATCAAAGGCAAAAGGCAGAGGTCCGCCCTCTTTGACTTCAAGATC
CATACTCTGTTTTCCCTCAAAAGGCTTGCCTGTACCATCTCCGTCGATCACAAAGTGGTGCCCGTTTACG
TTGCCTTCCATACGGAGTTTGATCTTCATGTCTGGCTTAATCGCACTCATCTGCAGGCCGCTGCCGCTGC
CGCCTTGCTCCTTCAGGATTTTCTCCGCCTGTTGGCACTTTTTTAGCACCTTTGGGGTTCGGTGCTCTGC
CAGAGACTTGTTATAGAAATGGATGGCATCCTTGTACTTTTCTTCTTTGAAGTAGGAGTTGCCAATTCGA
GCATATGCAATGGCAATCCATCGATAGTCCTCTCGGTTTTCTCTCCCCACTTCAATGGCCTTCTCACAAA
GCTCCCGGCACTTATTGTAGTCGCCCTTTTCAAAGTATACCGCTGCTTGAT
